Addgene plasmid #197685: vYM142_phiC31-nTRE-pEF1s(high)(CC793)-H2B-citrine
Purpose: "pEF1s(high)" reporter plasmid, with CpG793 mutated to CC
Depositing lab: Michael Elowitz. Depositing organization: California Institute of Technology. Publication: Tuning Methylation-Dependent Silencing Dynamics by Synthetic Modulation of CpG Density. Ma Y, Budde MW, Zhu J, Elowitz MB. ACS Synth Biol. 2023 Aug 12. doi: 10.1021/acssynbio.3c00078. PubMed 37572041.
Backbone
  Vector backbone: PhiC31
  Backbone size w/o insert (bp): 4300
  Total vector size (bp): 6200
  Vector type: Mammalian Expression, Synthetic Biology
  Selectable markers: Neomycin (select with G418)
Growth in bacteria
  Bacterial resistance: Ampicillin, 100 μg/mL
  Growth temperature: 37°C
  Growth strain: DH5alpha
  Copy number: High Copy
Gene/Insert
  Gene/Insert name: pEF1s-H2B-Citrine
  Species: Synthetic
  Insert size (bp): 1900
Terms and licenses: Academic/Nonprofit Terms; Industry Terms: Not Available to Industry
Depositor comments: Please visit https://doi.org/10.1101/2023.05.30.542205 for bioRxiv preprint.
How to cite: vYM142_phiC31-nTRE-pEF1s(high)(CC793)-H2B-citrine was a gift from Michael Elowitz (Addgene plasmid # 197685 ; http://n2t.net/addgene:197685 ; RRID:Addgene_197685)
