[The description below was written by a language model from this plasmid's Addgene catalogue record and pLannotate feature annotations shown in this document.]
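Description:
vYM142_phiC31-nTRE-pEF1s(high)(CC793)-H2B-citrine is a mammalian reporter plasmid of about 6.2 kb built on a φC31 integration backbone. It is used in synthetic biology studies of how CpG density affects methylation-dependent gene silencing. In bacteria it replicates from a high-copy ColE1/pUC origin and is selected with ampicillin through the bla gene and its own promoter. For mammalian cells it carries a φC31 attB site, which allows integrase-mediated, site-specific insertion into a matching genomic landing site. A NeoR/KanR coding sequence with a bGH polyadenylation signal lies just downstream of attB. No promoter is annotated directly upstream of it, so G418 resistance may depend on a promoter supplied at the integration site, although the record does not say this. Two tandem SV40 poly(A) signals sit upstream of attB, where they may block transcriptional read-through.

The payload is a synthetic reporter cassette of about 1.9 kb. A cluster of tet operator sequences (the "nTRE" element, annotated as TRE and tetO fragments) sits upstream of the promoter and provides binding sites for TetR/rTetR-fused regulators. The promoter is an EF-1α core promoter joined to a truncated HTLV-1 5' LTR segment, the short EF1 composite named pEF1s. This plasmid carries the "high" variant of that promoter, with the single CpG at position 793 changed to CC. It drives human histone H2B fused to the yellow fluorescent protein Citrine, giving a nuclear-localised signal suited to single-cell imaging or flow cytometry. The transcript ends in an SV40 small t intron fragment and an SV40 poly(A) signal. The construct appears to serve as a point-mutant comparison within a series of reporters that differ in CpG content.
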