Features (pLannotate 1.2.2; 29 found; start..end, strand, type, name):
     77..665     +  rep_origin     ori: high-copy-number ColE1/pMB1/pBR322/pUC origin of replication
    743..826     +  CDS            large T antigen (fragment): large T antigen from SV40 (simian virus 40)
    849..983     +  polyA_signal   SV40 poly(A) signal: SV40 polyadenylation signal
    980..1063    +  CDS            large T antigen (fragment): large T antigen from SV40 (simian virus 40)
   1086..1207    +  polyA_signal   SV40 poly(A) signal: SV40 polyadenylation signal
   1244..1313    +  protein_bind   attB: attB site for the φC31 integrase (Groth et al., 2000) phage φC31 integrase
   1502..1522    -  misc_feature   MCS (fragment): pBluescript multiple cloning site
   1579..2382    +  CDS            NeoR/KanR: aminoglycoside phosphotransferase from Tn5; aph(3')-II (or nptII); confers resistance to neomycin, kanamycin, and G418 (Geneticin®)
   2420..2531    +  polyA_signal   bGH poly(A) signal: bovine growth hormone polyadenylation signal
   2648..2669    +  promoter       SV40 promoter (fragment): SV40 enhancer and early promoter
   2710..2735    +  promoter       tight TRE promoter (fragment): Tet-responsive promoter PTight, consisting of seven tet operator sequences followed by the minimal CMV promoter
   2752..2771    +  promoter       tight TRE promoter (fragment): Tet-responsive promoter PTight, consisting of seven tet operator sequences followed by the minimal CMV promoter
   2789..2807    +  protein_bind   tet operator: tetO; bacterial operator O2 for the tetR and tetA genes tetracycline repressor TetR
   2825..2847    +  promoter       PLtetO-1 promoter (fragment): modified phage lambda PL promoter with tet operator sites (Lutz and Bujard, 1997)
   2860..2880    +  promoter       tight TRE promoter (fragment): Tet-responsive promoter PTight, consisting of seven tet operator sequences followed by the minimal CMV promoter
   2950..3157    +  promoter       EF-1α core promoter: core promoter for human elongation factor EF-1α
   3174..3442    +  LTR            5' LTR (truncated): truncated 5' long terminal repeat (LTR) from human T-cell leukemia virus (HTLV) type 1
   3486..3521    +  misc_feature   MCS (fragment): pBluescript multiple cloning site
   3528..3905    +  CDS            H2B: human histone H2B; HIST1H2BJ
   3904..3920    -  misc_feature   MCS (fragment): pUC18/19 multiple cloning site
   3930..4646    +  CDS            Citrine: Citrine is a basic (constitutively fluorescent) yellow fluorescent protein published in 2001, derived from Aequorea victoria. It has moderate acid sensitivity.
   4650..4676    +  misc_feature   MCS (fragment): pBluescript multiple cloning site
   4698..4716    -  promoter       T7 promoter: promoter for bacteriophage T7 RNA polymerase
   4726..4765    +  CDS            lacZα (fragment): LacZα fragment of β-galactosidase; lacZ fragment
   4775..4830    +  intron         small t intron (fragment): SV40 (simian virus 40) small t antigen intron
   4830..4967    +  CDS            large T antigen (fragment): large T antigen from SV40 (simian virus 40)
   4990..5111    +  polyA_signal   SV40 poly(A) signal: SV40 polyadenylation signal
   5137..5200    +  promoter       AmpR promoter: bla
   5201..6061    +  CDS            AmpR: β-lactamase; bla; confers resistance to ampicillin, carbenicillin, and related antibiotics
>Addgene plasmid #197685 | vYM142_phiC31-nTRE-pEF1s(high)(CC793)-H2B-citrine | addgene full sequence | sequence record 386599 | Addgene NGS Result
TCATGACCAAAATCCCTTAACGTGAGTTTTCGTTCCACTGAGCGTCAGACCCCGTAGAAAAGATCAAAGG
ATCTTCTTGAGATCCTTTTTTTCTGCGCGTAATCTGCTGCTTGCAAACAAAAAAACCACCGCTACCAGCG
GTGGTTTGTTTGCCGGATCAAGAGCTACCAACTCTTTTTCCGAAGGTAACTGGCTTCAGCAGAGCGCAGA
TACCAAATACTGTTCTTCTAGTGTAGCCGTAGTTAGGCCACCACTTCAAGAACTCTGTAGCACCGCCTAC
ATACCTCGCTCTGCTAATCCTGTTACCAGTGGCTGCTGCCAGTGGCGATAAGTCGTGTCTTACCGGGTTG
GACTCAAGACGATAGTTACCGGATAAGGCGCAGCGGTCGGGCTGAACGGGGGGTTCGTGCACACAGCCCA
GCTTGGAGCGAACGACCTACACCGAACTGAGATACCTACAGCGTGAGCTATGAGAAAGCGCCACGCTTCC
CGAAGGGAGAAAGGCGGACAGGTATCCGGTAAGCGGCAGGGTCGGAACAGGAGAGCGCACGAGGGAGCTT
CCAGGGGGAAACGCCTGGTATCTTTATAGTCCTGTCGGGTTTCGCCACCTCTGACTTGAGCGTCGATTTT
TGTGATGCTCGTCAGGGGGGCGGAGCCTATGGAAAAACGCCAGCAACGCGGCCTTTTTACGGTTCCTGGC
CTTTTGCTGGCCTTTTGCTCACATGTTCTTTCCTGCGGTACCGATCATAATCAGCCATACCACATTTGTA
GAGGTTTTACTTGCTTTAAAAAACCTCCCACACCTCCCCCTGAACCTGAAACATAAAATGAATGCAATTG
TTGTTGTTAACTTGTTTATTGCAGCTTATAATGGTTACAAATAAAGCAATAGCATCACAAATTTCACAAA
TAAAGCATTTTTTTCACTGCATTCTAGTTGTGGTTTGTCCAAACTCATCAATGTATCTTATCATGTCTGG
ATCATAATCAGCCATACCACATTTGTAGAGGTTTTACTTGCTTTAAAAAACCTCCCACACCTCCCCCTGA
ACCTGAAACATAAAATGAATGCAATTGTTGTTGTTAACTTGTTTATTGCAGCTTATAATGGTTACAAATA
AAGCAATAGCATCACAAATTTCACAAATAAAGCATTTTTTTCACTGCATTCTAGTTGTGGTTTGTCCAAA
CTCATCAATGTATCTTATCATGTCTGCTCGAGGTCGACGATGTAGGTCACGGTCTCGAAGCCGCGGTGCG
GGTGCCAGGGCGTGCCCTTGGGCTCCCCGGGCGCGTACTCCACCTCACCCATCTGGTCCATCATGATGAA
CGGGTCGAGGTGGCGGTAGTTGATCCCGGCGAACGCGCGGCGCACCGGGAAGCCCTCGCCCTCGAAACCG
CTGGGCGCGGTGGTCACGGTGAGCACGGGACGTGCGACGGCGTCGGCGGGTGCGGATACGCGGGGCAGCG
TCAGCGGGTTCTCGACGGTCACGGCGGGCATGTCGACGGTATCGATAAGCTTACGCGTGCTAGCGCATGC
AGATCTACTAGTCGGCCGGATAAAGATATCAACTCGAGATGGGATCGGCCATTGAACAAGATGGATTGCA
CGCAGGTTCTCCGGCCGCTTGGGTGGAGAGGCTATTCGGCTATGACTGGGCACAACAGACAATCGGCTGC
TCTGATGCCGCCGTGTTCCGGCTGTCAGCGCAGGGGCGCCCGGTTCTTTTTGTCAAGACCGACCTGTCCG
GTGCCCTGAATGAACTGCAGGACGAGGCAGCGCGGCTATCGTGGCTGGCCACGACGGGCGTTCCTTGCGC
AGCTGTGCTCGACGTTGTCACTGAAGCGGGAAGGGACTGGCTGCTATTGGGCGAAGTGCCGGGGCAGGAT
CTCCTGTCATCTCACCTTGCTCCTGCCGAGAAAGTATCCATCATGGCTGATGCAATGCGGCGGCTGCATA
CGCTTGATCCGGCTACCTGCCCATTCGACCACCAAGCGAAACATCGCATCGAGCGAGCACGTACTCGGAT
GGAAGCCGGTCTTGTCGATCAGGATGATCTGGACGAAGAGCATCAGGGGCTCGCGCCAGCCGAACTGTTC
GCCAGGCTCAAGGCGCGCATGCCCGACGGCGATGATCTCGTCGTGACCCATGGCGATGCCTGCTTGCCGA
ATATCATGGTGGAAAATGGCCGCTTTTCTGGATTCATCGACTGTGGCCGGCTGGGTGTGGCGGACCGCTA
TCAGGACATAGCGTTGGCTACCCGTGATATTGCTGAAGAGCTTGGCGGCGAATGGGCTGACCGCTTCCTC
GTGCTTTACGGTATCGCCGCTCCCGATTCGCAGCGCATCGCCTTCTATCGCCTTCTTGACGAGTTCTTCT
GAGGGGATCAATTCTCTAGAGCTCGCTGATCAGCCTCGACTGTGCCTTCTAGTTGCCAGCCATCTGTTGT
TTGCCCCTCCCCCGTGCCTTCCTTGACCCTGGAAGGTGCCACTCCCACTGTCCTTTCCTAATAAAATGAG
GAAATTGCATCGCATTGTCTGAGTAGGTGTCATTCTATTCTGGGGGGTGGGGTGGGGCAGGACAGCAAGG
GGGAGGATTGGGAAGAGAATAGCAGGCATGCTGGGGATGCGGTGGGCTCTATGGCTTCTGAGGCGGAAAG
AACCAGCTGGGGGCTAGCAAAGCCTAGGAACAGCTGCATATAGCACTGCAGTTTACTCCCTATCAGTGAT
AGAGAGTCAAAAGGCCATGCCCTCCCTATCAGTGATAGAGAGAGCAGACTCAAGGTGGTCCCTATCAGTG
ATAGAGAGATTGAGCAAGAGGGCCTCCCTATCAGTGATAGAGATTGATCCAGTCAGGGCCTCCCTATCAG
TGATAGAGAAGCTATGTGCAGGTAGGGCTGTACAGTGGGAATGCACGTAGGATCGGCGATCGCTCCGGTG
CCCGTCAGCGGGCAGAGCGCACATCGCCCACAGTCCCCGAGACGTTGGGGGGAGGGGTCGGCAATTGAAC
CGGTGCCGAGAGAAGGCGGCGCGGGGTAAACTGGGAAAGCGATGTCGTGTACTGGCTCCGCCTTTTTCCC
GAGGGTGGGGGAGAACCGTATATAAGCGCCGTAGTCGCCCCGAACGTTCTTTTTCGCAACGGGTTTGCCG
CCAGAACGCAGCTGACGCGTCGAGGGGCTCGCATCTCTCCTTCACGCGCCCGCCGCCCTACCTGAGGCCG
CCATCCACGCCGGTTGAGTCGCGTTCTGCCGCCTCCCGCCTGTGGTGCCTCCTGAACTGCGTCCGCCGTC
TAGGTAAGTTCGAAGCTCAGGTCGAGACCGGGCCTTTGTCCGGCGCTCCCTTGGAGCCCGCCTAGACTCC
GCCGGCTCTCCACGCTTTGCCTGACCCTGCTTGCTCGACTCCGCGTCTTTGTTTCGTTTTCTGTTCCGCG
CCGTTACAGATCGAAGCTGCGACCGGCGCCTACACCTGGCCGCTCTAGCCCGGGCGGATCCCCCGGGCTG
CAGGAATTCGATATCAAGCTTGCCACCATGCCAGAGCCAGCGAAGTCTGCTCCCGCCCCGAAAAAGGGCT
CCAAGAAGGCGGTGACTAAGGCGCAGAAGAAAGGCGGCAAGAAGCGCAAGCGCAGCCGCAAGGAGAGCTA
TTCCATCTATGTGTACAAGGTTCTGAAGCAGGTCCACCCTGACACCGGCATTTCGTCCAAGGCCATGGGC
ATCATGAATTCGTTTGTGAACGACATTTTCGAGCGCATCGCAGGTGAGGCTTCCCGCCTGGCGCATTACA
ACAAGCGCTCGACCATCACCTCCAGGGAGATCCAGACGGCCGTGCGCCTGCTGCTGCCTGGGGAGTTGGC
CAAGCACGCCGTGTCCGAGGGTACTAAGGCCATCACCAAGTACACCAGCGCTAAGGATCCCCGGGTACCG
GTCGCCACCATGGTGAGCAAGGGCGAGGAGCTGTTCACCGGGGTGGTGCCCATCCTGGTCGAGCTGGACG
GCGACGTAAACGGCCACAAGTTCAGCGTGTCCGGCGAGGGCGAGGGCGATGCCACCTACGGCAAGCTGAC
CCTGAAGTTCATCTGCACCACCGGCAAGCTGCCCGTGCCCTGGCCCACCCTCGTGACCACCTTCGGCTAC
GGCCTGATGTGCTTCGCCCGCTACCCCGACCACATGAAGCAGCACGACTTCTTCAAGTCCGCCATGCCCG
AAGGCTACGTCCAGGAGCGCACCATCTTCTTCAAGGACGACGGCAACTACAAGACCCGCGCCGAGGTGAA
GTTCGAGGGCGACACCCTGGTGAACCGCATCGAGCTGAAGGGCATCGACTTCAAGGAGGACGGCAACATC
CTGGGGCACAAGCTGGAGTACAACTACAACAGCCACAACGTCTATATCATGGCCGACAAGCAGAAGAACG
GCATCAAGGTGAACTTCAAGATCCGCCACAACATCGAGGACGGCAGCGTGCAGCTCGCCGACCACTACCA
GCAGAACACCCCCATCGGCGACGGCCCCGTGCTGCTGCCCGACAACCACTACCTGAGCTACCAGTCCGCC
CTGAGCAAAGACCCCAACGAGAAGCGCGATCACATGGTCCTGCTGGAGTTCGTGACCGCCGCCGGGATCA
CTCTCGGCATGGACGAGCTGTACAAGTAGGTCGACCTCGAGGGGGGGCCCGGTACCAGGTAAGTGTACCC
AATTCGCCCTATAGTGAGTCGTATTACAATTCACTCGATCGCCCTTCCCAACAGTTGCGCAGCCTGAATG
GCGAATGGAGATCCAATTTTTAAGTGTATAATGTGTTAAACTACTGATTCTAATTGTTTGTGTATTTTAG
ATTCACAGTCCCAAGGCTCATTTCAGGCCCCTCAGTCCTCACAGTCTGTTCATGATCATAATCAGCCATA
CCACATTTGTAGAGGTTTTACTTGCTTTAAAAAACCTCCCACACCTCCCCCTGAACCTGAAACATAAAAT
GAATGCAATTGTTGTTGTTAACTTGTTTATTGCAGCTTATAATGGTTACAAATAAAGCAATAGCATCACA
AATTTCACAAATAAAGCATTTTTTTCACTGCATTCTAGTTGTGGTTTGTCCAAACTCATCAATGTATCTT
AACGCGTAAATTGTAAGCGTCTCAAATATGTATCCGCTCATGAGACAATAACCCTGATAAATGCTTCAAT
AATATTGAAAAAGGAAGAGTATGAGTATTCAACATTTCCGTGTCGCCCTTATTCCCTTTTTTGCGGCATT
TTGCCTTCCTGTTTTTGCTCACCCAGAAACGCTGGTGAAAGTAAAAGATGCTGAAGATCAGTTGGGTGCA
CGAGTGGGTTACATCGAACTGGATCTCAACAGCGGTAAGATCCTTGAGAGTTTTCGCCCCGAAGAACGTT
TTCCAATGATGAGCACTTTTAAAGTTCTGCTATGTGGCGCGGTATTATCCCGTATTGACGCCGGGCAAGA
GCAACTCGGTCGCCGCATACACTATTCTCAGAATGACTTGGTTGAGTACTCACCAGTCACAGAAAAGCAT
CTTACGGATGGCATGACAGTAAGAGAATTATGCAGTGCTGCCATAACCATGAGTGATAACACTGCGGCCA
ACTTACTTCTGACAACGATCGGAGGACCGAAGGAGCTAACCGCTTTTTTGCACAACATGGGGGATCATGT
AACTCGCCTTGATCGTTGGGAACCGGAGCTGAATGAAGCCATACCAAACGACGAGCGTGACACCACGATG
CCTGTAGCAATGGCAACAACGTTGCGCAAACTATTAACTGGCGAACTACTTACTCTAGCTTCCCGGCAAC
AATTAATAGACTGGATGGAGGCGGATAAAGTTGCAGGACCACTTCTGCGCTCGGCCCTTCCGGCTGGCTG
GTTTATTGCTGATAAATCTGGAGCCGGTGAGCGTGGGTCTCGCGGTATCATTGCAGCACTGGGGCCAGAT
GGTAAGCCCTCCCGTATCGTAGTTATCTACACGACGGGGAGTCAGGCAACTATGGATGAACGAAATAGAC
AGATCGCTGAGATAGGTGCCTCACTGATTAAGCATTGGTAACTGTCAGACCAAGTTTACTCATATATACT
TTAGATTGATTTAAAACTTCATTTTTAATTTAAAAGGATCTAGGTGAAGATCCTTTTTGATAATC
